>Addgene plasmid #200156 | pHHYTK188 | addgene full sequence | sequence record 392131 | Addgene NGS Result
TCGGTCTCAATCCCATCATCACCATCATCACTAATGGCTGAGACCAGACCAATAAAAAACGCCCGGCGGC
AACCGAGCGTTCTGAACAAATCCAGATGGAGTTCTGAGGTCATTACTGGATCTATCAACAGGAGTCCAAG
CGAGCTCGATATCAAATTACGCCCCGCCCTGCCACTCATCGCAGTACTGTTGTAATTCATTAAGCATTCT
GCCGACATGGAAGCCATCACAAACGGCATGATGAACCTGAATCGCCAGCGGCATCAGCACCTTGTCGCCT
TGCGTATAATATTTGCCCATGGTGAAAACGGGGGCGAAGAAGTTGTCCATATTGGCCACGTTTAAATCAA
AACTGGTGAAACTCACCCAGGGATTGGCTGAAACGAAAAACATATTCTCAATAAACCCTTTAGGGAAATA
GGCCAGGTTTTCACCGTAACACGCCACATCTTGCGAATATATGTGTAGAAACTGCCGGAAATCGTCGTGG
TATTCACTCCAGAGCGATGAAAACGTTTCAGTTTGCTCATGGAAAACGGTGTAACAAGGGTGAACACTAT
CCCATATCACCAGCTCACCGTCTTTCATTGCCATACGAAATTCCGGATGAGCATTCATCAGGCGGGCAAG
AATGTGAATAAAGGCCGGATAAAACTTGTGCTTATTTTTCTTTACGGTCTTTAAAAAGGCCGTAATATCC
AGCTGAACGGTCTGGTTATAGGTACATTGAGCAACTGACTGAAATGCCTCAAAATGTTCTTTACGATGCC
ATTGGGATATATCAACGGTGGTATATCCAGTGATTTTTTTCTCCATTTTAGCTTCCTTAGCTCCTGAAAA
TCTCGATAACTCAAAAAATACGCCCGGTAGTGATCTTATTTCATTATGGTGAAAGTTGGAACCTCTTACG
TGCCCGATCAATCATGACCAAAATCCCTTAACGTGAGTTTTCGTTCCACTGAGCGTCAGACCCCGTAGAA
AAGATCAAAGGATCTTCTTGAGATCCTTTTTTTCTGCGCGTAATCTGCTGCTTGCAAACAAAAAAACCAC
CGCTACCAGCGGTGGTTTGTTTGCCGGATCAAGAGCTACCAACTCTTTTTCCGAAGGTAACTGGCTTCAG
CAGAGCGCAGATACCAAATACTGTTCTTCTAGTGTAGCCGTAGTTAGGCCACCACTTCAAGAACTCTGTA
GCACCGCCTACATACCTCGCTCTGCTAATCCTGTTACCAGTGGCTGCTGCCAGTGGCGATAAGTCGTGTC
TTACCGGGTTGGACTCAAGACGATAGTTACCGGATAAGGCGCAGCGGTCGGGCTGAACGGGGGGTTCGTG
CACACAGCCCAGCTTGGAGCGAACGACCTACACCGAACTGAGATACCTACAGCGTGAGCTATGAGAAAGC
GCCACGCTTCCCGAAGGGAGAAAGGCGGACAGGTATCCGGTAAGCGGCAGGGTCGGAACAGGAGAGCGCA
CGAGGGAGCTTCCAGGGGGAAACGCCTGGTATCTTTATAGTCCTGTCGGGTTTCGCCACCTCTGACTTGA
GCGTCGATTTTTGTGATGCTCGTCAGGGGGGCGGAGCCTATGGAAAAACGCCAGCAACGCGGCCTTTTTA
CGGTTCCTGGCCTTTTGCTGGCCTTTTGCTCACATGTTCTTTCCTGCGTTATCCCCTGATTCTGTGGATA
ACCGTAG
Features (pLannotate 1.2.2; 4 found; start..end, strand, type, name):
     52..86      -  terminator     lambda t0 terminator: minimal transcription terminator from phage lambda (Scholtissek and Grosse, 1987)
    160..816     -  CDS            cat: CAT_ECOLX - Experimental evidence at protein level: Swiss-Prot protein existence level 1. This enzyme is an effector of chloramphenicol resistance in bacteria. From Escherichia coli. This protein is used as a marker in many commonly used cloning vectors, such as pACYC184.
    817..914     -  promoter       cat promoter: promoter of the E. coli cat gene encoding chloramphenicol acetyltransferase
    998..1586    +  rep_origin     ori: high-copy-number ColE1/pMB1/pBR322/pUC origin of replication
