[The description below was written by a language model from this plasmid's Addgene catalogue record and pLannotate feature annotations shown in this document.]
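Description:
pHHYTK188 is a small part plasmid (about 1.7 kb) belonging to a modular cloning (MoClo) toolkit for protein targeting in the yeast Saccharomyces cerevisiae. It is built on pYTK001, the entry vector of the yeast MoClo toolkit, and is maintained only in E. coli. The annotated features are all backbone elements: a high-copy ColE1/pUC-type origin of replication, and a chloramphenicol acetyltransferase (cat) gene with its native promoter, followed by a lambda t0 terminator, which provides chloramphenicol selection. It contains no yeast origin, yeast marker, promoter or terminator for expression, so it is a storage and donor vector rather than an expression construct, despite the "bacterial expression" vector-type label in the catalogue.

The payload is a synthetic 6xHis sequence of about 25 bp, catalogued as a Type 4a part. It was inserted through BsmBI sites that were destroyed during cloning, which is the usual way parts are domesticated into this entry vector. The feature table does not annotate the insert itself, probably because it is so short, so its exact position and flanking overhangs cannot be read from the record. In the yeast MoClo scheme, Type 4a is the position directly after the coding sequence, generally used for C-terminal tags, with the terminator occupying the adjacent Type 4b slot. The part is therefore intended to be released by Golden Gate assembly and joined with promoter, coding sequence, terminator and other toolkit parts into a yeast transcription unit, giving the encoded protein a C-terminal hexahistidine tag suitable for immunodetection or metal-affinity purification.
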