Addgene plasmid #200156: pHHYTK188
Purpose: Type 4a part for Modular Cloning in Yeast
Depositing lab: Johannes Herrmann. Depositing organization: Rheinland-Pfälzische Technische Universität Kaiserslautern. Publication: A modular cloning (MoClo) toolkit for reliable intracellular protein targeting in the yeast Saccharomyces cerevisiae. Simakin P, Koch C, Herrmann JM. Microb Cell. 2023 Feb 28;10(4):78-87. doi: 10.15698/mic2023.04.794. eCollection 2023 Apr 3. PubMed 37009624.
Backbone
  Vector backbone: pYTK001
  Backbone manufacturer: John Dueber Lab, https://doi.org/10.1021/sb500366v
  Vector type: Bacterial Expression, Synthetic Biology
Growth in bacteria
  Bacterial resistance: Chloramphenicol, 25 μg/mL
  Growth temperature: 37°C
  Growth strain: DH5alpha
  Copy number: High Copy
Gene/Insert
  Gene/Insert name: 6xHis
  Species: Synthetic
  Insert size (bp): 25
  Cloning method: Restriction Enzyme; 5′ cloning site BsmBI (destroyed during cloning); 3′ cloning site BsmBI (destroyed during cloning)
Terms and licenses: Academic/Nonprofit Terms; Industry Terms: Not Available to Industry
How to cite: pHHYTK188 was a gift from Johannes Herrmann (Addgene plasmid # 200156 ; http://n2t.net/addgene:200156 ; RRID:Addgene_200156)
